Addgene plasmid #218529: plentiCRISPR-v2 Puro EIF2AK1/HRI_sgRNA
Purpose: sgRNA targeting human EIF2AK1/HRI
Depositing lab: Kivanc Birsoy. Depositing organization: Rockefeller University. Publication: Integrative genetic analysis identifies FLVCR1 as a plasma-membrane choline transporter in mammals. Kenny TC, Khan A, Son Y, Yue L, Heissel S, Sharma A, Pasolli HA, Liu Y, Gamazon ER, Alwaseem H, Hite RK, Birsoy K. Cell Metab. 2023 Jun 6;35(6):1057-1071.e12. doi: 10.1016/j.cmet.2023.04.003. Epub 2023 Apr 25. PubMed 37100056.
Backbone
  Vector backbone: plentiCRISPR-v2 Puro
  Vector type: Lentiviral, CRISPR
  Selectable markers: Puromycin
Growth in bacteria
  Bacterial resistance: Ampicillin, 100 μg/mL
  Growth temperature: 37°C
  Growth strain: NEB Stable
  Copy number: Unknown
Gene/Insert
  Gene/Insert name: EIF2AK1 (alt name: HRI)
  gRNA/shRNA sequence: 5’-CGCGAAGAGGAGGGCGACG-3’
  Species: H. sapiens (human)
  Entrez Gene: EIF2AK1 (a.k.a. HCR, HRI, LEMSPAD, hHRI)
Terms and licenses: Academic/Nonprofit Terms; Industry Terms: Not Available to Industry
How to cite: plentiCRISPR-v2 Puro EIF2AK1/HRI_sgRNA was a gift from Kivanc Birsoy (Addgene plasmid # 218529 ; http://n2t.net/addgene:218529 ; RRID:Addgene_218529)
