[The description below was written by a language model from this plasmid's Addgene catalogue record and pLannotate feature annotations shown in this document.]
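Description:
plentiCRISPR-v2 Puro EIF2AK1/HRI_sgRNA is an all-in-one lentiviral CRISPR plasmid of about 13 kb, built on the plentiCRISPR-v2 Puro backbone and carrying a single guide RNA directed against human EIF2AK1, which encodes the kinase also known as HRI. It is maintained in E. coli through a high-copy ColE1/pUC-type origin and an ampicillin resistance gene (β-lactamase under its own promoter). An f1 origin is also present. Outside the viral region, the backbone carries an SV40/EM7-driven bleomycin/Zeocin resistance cassette with an SV40 poly(A) signal.

The lentiviral transfer cassette begins with a CMV enhancer/promoter fused to a truncated HIV-1 5' LTR, which drives production of the genomic RNA in packaging cells. This is followed by the Ψ packaging signal, a gag fragment, the Rev response element for Rev-dependent nuclear export, and the cPPT/CTS. The cassette ends in a self-inactivating ΔU3 3' LTR, with a bGH poly(A) signal downstream.

Within this frame, a human U6 Pol III promoter expresses the EIF2AK1-targeting spacer joined to the S. pyogenes guide scaffold (annotated as a tracrRNA fragment). An EF-1α core promoter drives S. pyogenes Cas9, followed by a puromycin N-acetyltransferase coding sequence. The feature table does not annotate the element linking these two reading frames. A WPRE after the puromycin marker enhances transcript expression. Transduced mammalian cells can therefore be selected with puromycin while expressing both nuclease and guide, which fits the stated purpose of targeting EIF2AK1/HRI in human cells, presumably for gene disruption.
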