Features (pLannotate 1.2.2; 33 found; start..end, strand, type, name):
     31..83      -  misc_feature   bom (fragment): basis of mobility region from pBR322
    238..617     +  enhancer       CMV enhancer: human cytomegalovirus immediate early enhancer
    618..817     +  promoter       CMV promoter: human cytomegalovirus (CMV) immediate early promoter
    835..1015    +  LTR            5' LTR (truncated): truncated 5' long terminal repeat (LTR) from HIV-1
   1062..1187    +  misc_feature   HIV-1 Ψ: packaging signal of human immunodeficiency virus type 1
   1171..1534    +  CDS            HIV-1 gag (fragment): gag protein from human immunodeficiency virus 1; gag
   1680..1913    +  misc_feature   RRE: The Rev response element (RRE) of HIV-1 allows for Rev-dependent mRNA export from the nucleus to the cytoplasm.
   2290..2390    +  CDS            Rev (fragment): human immunodeficiency virus 1 (HIV-1) Rev protein; rev; enhances nuclear export of unspliced and incompletely spliced viral mRNAs
   2440..2557    +  misc_feature   cPPT/CTS: central polypurine tract and central termination sequence of HIV-1
   2608..2848    +  promoter       U6 promoter: RNA polymerase III promoter for human U6 snRNA
   2895..2962    +  misc_RNA       tracrRNA (fragment): trans-activating CRISPR RNA for the Streptococcus pyogenes CRISPR/Cas9 system
   2980..2998    +  CDS            small t antigen (fragment): SV40 (simian virus 40) small t antigen
   3024..3235    +  promoter       EF-1α core promoter: core promoter for human elongation factor EF-1α
   3260..7363    +  CDS            Cas9: Cas9 (Csn1) endonuclease from the Streptococcus pyogenes Type II CRISPR/Cas system generates RNA-guided double strand breaks in DNA
   7501..8098    +  CDS            PuroR (fragment): puromycin N-acetyltransferase; pac from Streptomyces; confers resistance to puromycin
   8114..8702    +  misc_feature   WPRE: woodchuck hepatitis virus posttranscriptional regulatory element
   8753..8772    +  misc_feature   cPPT/CTS (fragment): central polypurine tract and central termination sequence of HIV-1
   8774..9007    +  LTR            3' LTR (ΔU3): self-inactivating 3' long terminal repeat (LTR) from HIV-1
   9039..9263    +  polyA_signal   bGH poly(A) signal: bovine growth hormone polyadenylation signal
   9267..9288    +  promoter       SV40 promoter (fragment): SV40 enhancer and early promoter
   9309..9737    +  rep_origin     f1 ori (sequence partly withheld): f1 bacteriophage origin of replication; arrow indicates direction of (+) strand synthesis
   9751..10080   +  promoter       SV40 promoter: SV40 enhancer and early promoter
  10128..10175   +  promoter       EM7 promoter: synthetic bacterial promoter&nbsp
  10194..10568   +  CDS            BleoR: antibiotic-binding protein; Sh ble from Streptoalloteichus hindustanus; confers resistance to bleomycin, phleomycin, and Zeocin™
  10578..10703   +  CDS            ble (fragment): BLE_KLEPN - Experimental evidence at protein level: Swiss-Prot protein existence level 1. Binding protein with a strong affinity to the bleomycin family of antibiotics. Binds to CL990; an antimitotic-antibiotic compound. From Klebsiella pneumoniae.
  10698..10819   +  polyA_signal   SV40 poly(A) signal: SV40 polyadenylation signal
  10890..10912   -  protein_bind   lac operator (fragment): The lac repressor binds to the lac operator to inhibit transcription in E. coli. This inhibition can be relieved by adding lactose or isopropyl-β-D-thiogalactopyranoside (IPTG). lac repressor encoded by lacI
  10916..10946   -  promoter       lac promoter: promoter for the E. coli lac operon
  10961..10982   -  protein_bind   CAP binding site: CAP binding activates transcription in the presence of cAMP. E. coli catabolite activator protein
  10995..11087   -  CDS            lacI (fragment): lac repressor; lacI; The lac repressor binds to the lac operator to inhibit transcription in E. coli. This inhibition can be relieved by adding lactose or isopropyl-β-D-thiogalactopyranoside (IPTG).
  11270..11858   -  rep_origin     ori: high-copy-number ColE1/pMB1/pBR322/pUC origin of replication
  12029..12889   -  CDS            AmpR: β-lactamase; bla; confers resistance to ampicillin, carbenicillin, and related antibiotics
  12890..12994   -  promoter       AmpR promoter: bla
>Addgene plasmid #218529 | plentiCRISPR-v2 Puro EIF2AK1/HRI_sgRNA | addgene full sequence | sequence record 432495 | Addgene NGS Result
GTCGACGGATCGGGAGATCTCCCGATCCCCTATGGTGCACTCTCAGTACAATCTGCTCTGATGCCGCATA
GTTAAGCCAGTATCTGCTCCCTGCTTGTGTGTTGGAGGTCGCTGAGTAGTGCGCGAGCAAAATTTAAGCT
ACAACAAGGCAAGGCTTGACCGACAATTGCATGAAGAATCTGCTTAGGGTTAGGCGTTTTGCGCTGCTTC
GCGATGTACGGGCCAGATATACGCGTTGACATTGATTATTGACTAGTTATTAATAGTAATCAATTACGGG
GTCATTAGTTCATAGCCCATATATGGAGTTCCGCGTTACATAACTTACGGTAAATGGCCCGCCTGGCTGA
CCGCCCAACGACCCCCGCCCATTGACGTCAATAATGACGTATGTTCCCATAGTAACGCCAATAGGGACTT
TCCATTGACGTCAATGGGTGGAGTATTTACGGTAAACTGCCCACTTGGCAGTACATCAAGTGTATCATAT
GCCAAGTACGCCCCCTATTGACGTCAATGACGGTAAATGGCCCGCCTGGCATTATGCCCAGTACATGACC
TTATGGGACTTTCCTACTTGGCAGTACATCTACGTATTAGTCATCGCTATTACCATGGTGATGCGGTTTT
GGCAGTACATCAATGGGCGTGGATAGCGGTTTGACTCACGGGGATTTCCAAGTCTCCACCCCATTGACGT
CAATGGGAGTTTGTTTTGGCACCAAAATCAACGGGACTTTCCAAAATGTCGTAACAACTCCGCCCCATTG
ACGCAAATGGGCGGTAGGCGTGTACGGTGGGAGGTCTATATAAGCAGCGCGTTTTGCCTGTACTGGGTCT
CTCTGGTTAGACCAGATCTGAGCCTGGGAGCTCTCTGGCTAACTAGGGAACCCACTGCTTAAGCCTCAAT
AAAGCTTGCCTTGAGTGCTTCAAGTAGTGTGTGCCCGTCTGTTGTGTGACTCTGGTAACTAGAGATCCCT
CAGACCCTTTTAGTCAGTGTGGAAAATCTCTAGCAGTGGCGCCCGAACAGGGACTTGAAAGCGAAAGGGA
AACCAGAGGAGCTCTCTCGACGCAGGACTCGGCTTGCTGAAGCGCGCACGGCAAGAGGCGAGGGGCGGCG
ACTGGTGAGTACGCCAAAAATTTTGACTAGCGGAGGCTAGAAGGAGAGAGATGGGTGCGAGAGCGTCAGT
ATTAAGCGGGGGAGAATTAGATCGCGATGGGAAAAAATTCGGTTAAGGCCAGGGGGAAAGAAAAAATATA
AATTAAAACATATAGTATGGGCAAGCAGGGAGCTAGAACGATTCGCAGTTAATCCTGGCCTGTTAGAAAC
ATCAGAAGGCTGTAGACAAATACTGGGACAGCTACAACCATCCCTTCAGACAGGATCAGAAGAACTTAGA
TCATTATATAATACAGTAGCAACCCTCTATTGTGTGCATCAAAGGATAGAGATAAAAGACACCAAGGAAG
CTTTAGACAAGATAGAGGAAGAGCAAAACAAAAGTAAGACCACCGCACAGCAAGCGGCCGCTGATCTTCA
GACCTGGAGGAGGAGATATGAGGGACAATTGGAGAAGTGAATTATATAAATATAAAGTAGTAAAAATTGA
ACCATTAGGAGTAGCACCCACCAAGGCAAAGAGAAGAGTGGTGCAGAGAGAAAAAAGAGCAGTGGGAATA
GGAGCTTTGTTCCTTGGGTTCTTGGGAGCAGCAGGAAGCACTATGGGCGCAGCGTCAATGACGCTGACGG
TACAGGCCAGACAATTATTGTCTGGTATAGTGCAGCAGCAGAACAATTTGCTGAGGGCTATTGAGGCGCA
ACAGCATCTGTTGCAACTCACAGTCTGGGGCATCAAGCAGCTCCAGGCAAGAATCCTGGCTGTGGAAAGA
TACCTAAAGGATCAACAGCTCCTGGGGATTTGGGGTTGCTCTGGAAAACTCATTTGCACCACTGCTGTGC
CTTGGAATGCTAGTTGGAGTAATAAATCTCTGGAACAGATTTGGAATCACACGACCTGGATGGAGTGGGA
CAGAGAAATTAACAATTACACAAGCTTAATACACTCCTTAATTGAAGAATCGCAAAACCAGCAAGAAAAG
AATGAACAAGAATTATTGGAATTAGATAAATGGGCAAGTTTGTGGAATTGGTTTAACATAACAAATTGGC
TGTGGTATATAAAATTATTCATAATGATAGTAGGAGGCTTGGTAGGTTTAAGAATAGTTTTTGCTGTACT
TTCTATAGTGAATAGAGTTAGGCAGGGATATTCACCATTATCGTTTCAGACCCACCTCCCAACCCCGAGG
GGACCCGACAGGCCCGAAGGAATAGAAGAAGAAGGTGGAGAGAGAGACAGAGACAGATCCATTCGATTAG
TGAACGGATCGGCACTGCGTGCGCCAATTCTGCAGACAAATGGCAGTATTCATCCACAATTTTAAAAGAA
AAGGGGGGATTGGGGGGTACAGTGCAGGGGAAAGAATAGTAGACATAATAGCAACAGACATACAAACTAA
AGAATTACAAAAACAAATTACAAAAATTCAAAATTTTCGGGTTTATTACAGGGACAGCAGAGATCCAGTT
TGGTTAATTAAGGTACCGAGGGCCTATTTCCCATGATTCCTTCATATTTGCATATACGATACAAGGCTGT
TAGAGAGATAATTAGAATTAATTTGACTGTAAACACAAAGATATTAGTACAAAATACGTGACGTAGAAAG
TAATAATTTCTTGGGTAGTTTGCAGTTTTAAAATTATGTTTTAAAATGGACTATCATATGCTTACCGTAA
CTTGAAAGTATTTCGATTTCTTGGCTTTATATATCTTGTGGAAAGGACGAAACACCGCGCGAAGAGGAGG
GCGACGGTTTAAGAGCTATGCTGGAAACAGCATAGCAAGTTTAAATAAGGCTAGTCCGTTATCAACTTGA
AAAAGTGGCACCGAGTCGGTGCTTTTTTGAATTCGCTAGCTAGGTCTTGAAAGGAGTGGGAATTGGCTCC
GGTGCCCGTCAGTGGGCAGAGCGCACATCGCCCACAGTCCCCGAGAAGTTGGGGGGAGGGGTCGGCAATT
GATCCGGTGCCTAGAGAAGGTGGCGCGGGGTAAACTGGGAAAGTGATGTCGTGTACTGGCTCCGCCTTTT
TCCCGAGGGTGGGGGAGAACCGTATATAAGTGCAGTAGTCGCCGTGAACGTTCTTTTTCGCAACGGGTTT
GCCGCCAGAACACAGGACCGGTTCTAGAGCGCTGCCACCATGGACAAGAAGTACAGCATCGGCCTGGACA
TCGGCACCAACTCTGTGGGCTGGGCCGTGATCACCGACGAGTACAAGGTGCCCAGCAAGAAATTCAAGGT
GCTGGGCAACACCGACCGGCACAGCATCAAGAAGAACCTGATCGGAGCCCTGCTGTTCGACAGCGGCGAA
ACAGCCGAGGCCACCCGGCTGAAGAGAACCGCCAGAAGAAGATACACCAGACGGAAGAACCGGATCTGCT
ATCTGCAAGAGATCTTCAGCAACGAGATGGCCAAGGTGGACGACAGCTTCTTCCACAGACTGGAAGAGTC
CTTCCTGGTGGAAGAGGATAAGAAGCACGAGCGGCACCCCATCTTCGGCAACATCGTGGACGAGGTGGCC
TACCACGAGAAGTACCCCACCATCTACCACCTGAGAAAGAAACTGGTGGACAGCACCGACAAGGCCGACC
TGCGGCTGATCTATCTGGCCCTGGCCCACATGATCAAGTTCCGGGGCCACTTCCTGATCGAGGGCGACCT
GAACCCCGACAACAGCGACGTGGACAAGCTGTTCATCCAGCTGGTGCAGACCTACAACCAGCTGTTCGAG
GAAAACCCCATCAACGCCAGCGGCGTGGACGCCAAGGCCATCCTGTCTGCCAGACTGAGCAAGAGCAGAC
GGCTGGAAAATCTGATCGCCCAGCTGCCCGGCGAGAAGAAGAATGGCCTGTTCGGAAACCTGATTGCCCT
GAGCCTGGGCCTGACCCCCAACTTCAAGAGCAACTTCGACCTGGCCGAGGATGCCAAACTGCAGCTGAGC
AAGGACACCTACGACGACGACCTGGACAACCTGCTGGCCCAGATCGGCGACCAGTACGCCGACCTGTTTC
TGGCCGCCAAGAACCTGTCCGACGCCATCCTGCTGAGCGACATCCTGAGAGTGAACACCGAGATCACCAA
GGCCCCCCTGAGCGCCTCTATGATCAAGAGATACGACGAGCACCACCAGGACCTGACCCTGCTGAAAGCT
CTCGTGCGGCAGCAGCTGCCTGAGAAGTACAAAGAGATTTTCTTCGACCAGAGCAAGAACGGCTACGCCG
GCTACATTGACGGCGGAGCCAGCCAGGAAGAGTTCTACAAGTTCATCAAGCCCATCCTGGAAAAGATGGA
CGGCACCGAGGAACTGCTCGTGAAGCTGAACAGAGAGGACCTGCTGCGGAAGCAGCGGACCTTCGACAAC
GGCAGCATCCCCCACCAGATCCACCTGGGAGAGCTGCACGCCATTCTGCGGCGGCAGGAAGATTTTTACC
CATTCCTGAAGGACAACCGGGAAAAGATCGAGAAGATCCTGACCTTCCGCATCCCCTACTACGTGGGCCC
TCTGGCCAGGGGAAACAGCAGATTCGCCTGGATGACCAGAAAGAGCGAGGAAACCATCACCCCCTGGAAC
TTCGAGGAAGTGGTGGACAAGGGCGCTTCCGCCCAGAGCTTCATCGAGCGGATGACCAACTTCGATAAGA
ACCTGCCCAACGAGAAGGTGCTGCCCAAGCACAGCCTGCTGTACGAGTACTTCACCGTGTATAACGAGCT
GACCAAAGTGAAATACGTGACCGAGGGAATGAGAAAGCCCGCCTTCCTGAGCGGCGAGCAGAAAAAGGCC
ATCGTGGACCTGCTGTTCAAGACCAACCGGAAAGTGACCGTGAAGCAGCTGAAAGAGGACTACTTCAAGA
AAATCGAGTGCTTCGACTCCGTGGAAATCTCCGGCGTGGAAGATCGGTTCAACGCCTCCCTGGGCACATA
CCACGATCTGCTGAAAATTATCAAGGACAAGGACTTCCTGGACAATGAGGAAAACGAGGACATTCTGGAA
GATATCGTGCTGACCCTGACACTGTTTGAGGACAGAGAGATGATCGAGGAACGGCTGAAAACCTATGCCC
ACCTGTTCGACGACAAAGTGATGAAGCAGCTGAAGCGGCGGAGATACACCGGCTGGGGCAGGCTGAGCCG
GAAGCTGATCAACGGCATCCGGGACAAGCAGTCCGGCAAGACAATCCTGGATTTCCTGAAGTCCGACGGC
TTCGCCAACAGAAACTTCATGCAGCTGATCCACGACGACAGCCTGACCTTTAAAGAGGACATCCAGAAAG
CCCAGGTGTCCGGCCAGGGCGATAGCCTGCACGAGCACATTGCCAATCTGGCCGGCAGCCCCGCCATTAA
GAAGGGCATCCTGCAGACAGTGAAGGTGGTGGACGAGCTCGTGAAAGTGATGGGCCGGCACAAGCCCGAG
AACATCGTGATCGAAATGGCCAGAGAGAACCAGACCACCCAGAAGGGACAGAAGAACAGCCGCGAGAGAA
TGAAGCGGATCGAAGAGGGCATCAAAGAGCTGGGCAGCCAGATCCTGAAAGAACACCCCGTGGAAAACAC
CCAGCTGCAGAACGAGAAGCTGTACCTGTACTACCTGCAGAATGGGCGGGATATGTACGTGGACCAGGAA
CTGGACATCAACCGGCTGTCCGACTACGATGTGGACCATATCGTGCCTCAGAGCTTTCTGAAGGACGACT
CCATCGACAACAAGGTGCTGACCAGAAGCGACAAGAACCGGGGCAAGAGCGACAACGTGCCCTCCGAAGA
GGTCGTGAAGAAGATGAAGAACTACTGGCGGCAGCTGCTGAACGCCAAGCTGATTACCCAGAGAAAGTTC
GACAATCTGACCAAGGCCGAGAGAGGCGGCCTGAGCGAACTGGATAAGGCCGGCTTCATCAAGAGACAGC
TGGTGGAAACCCGGCAGATCACAAAGCACGTGGCACAGATCCTGGACTCCCGGATGAACACTAAGTACGA
CGAGAATGACAAGCTGATCCGGGAAGTGAAAGTGATCACCCTGAAGTCCAAGCTGGTGTCCGATTTCCGG
AAGGATTTCCAGTTTTACAAAGTGCGCGAGATCAACAACTACCACCACGCCCACGACGCCTACCTGAACG
CCGTCGTGGGAACCGCCCTGATCAAAAAGTACCCTAAGCTGGAAAGCGAGTTCGTGTACGGCGACTACAA
GGTGTACGACGTGCGGAAGATGATCGCCAAGAGCGAGCAGGAAATCGGCAAGGCTACCGCCAAGTACTTC
TTCTACAGCAACATCATGAACTTTTTCAAGACCGAGATTACCCTGGCCAACGGCGAGATCCGGAAGCGGC
CTCTGATCGAGACAAACGGCGAAACCGGGGAGATCGTGTGGGATAAGGGCCGGGATTTTGCCACCGTGCG
GAAAGTGCTGAGCATGCCCCAAGTGAATATCGTGAAAAAGACCGAGGTGCAGACAGGCGGCTTCAGCAAA
GAGTCTATCCTGCCCAAGAGGAACAGCGATAAGCTGATCGCCAGAAAGAAGGACTGGGACCCTAAGAAGT
ACGGCGGCTTCGACAGCCCCACCGTGGCCTATTCTGTGCTGGTGGTGGCCAAAGTGGAAAAGGGCAAGTC
CAAGAAACTGAAGAGTGTGAAAGAGCTGCTGGGGATCACCATCATGGAAAGAAGCAGCTTCGAGAAGAAT
CCCATCGACTTTCTGGAAGCCAAGGGCTACAAAGAAGTGAAAAAGGACCTGATCATCAAGCTGCCTAAGT
ACTCCCTGTTCGAGCTGGAAAACGGCCGGAAGAGAATGCTGGCCTCTGCCGGCGAACTGCAGAAGGGAAA
CGAACTGGCCCTGCCCTCCAAATATGTGAACTTCCTGTACCTGGCCAGCCACTATGAGAAGCTGAAGGGC
TCCCCCGAGGATAATGAGCAGAAACAGCTGTTTGTGGAACAGCACAAGCACTACCTGGACGAGATCATCG
AGCAGATCAGCGAGTTCTCCAAGAGAGTGATCCTGGCCGACGCTAATCTGGACAAAGTGCTGTCCGCCTA
CAACAAGCACCGGGATAAGCCCATCAGAGAGCAGGCCGAGAATATCATCCACCTGTTTACCCTGACCAAT
CTGGGAGCCCCTGCCGCCTTCAAGTACTTTGACACCACCATCGACCGGAAGAGGTACACCAGCACCAAAG
AGGTGCTGGACGCCACCCTGATCCACCAGAGCATCACCGGCCTGTACGAGACACGGATCGACCTGTCTCA
GCTGGGAGGCGACAAGCGACCTGCCGCCACAAAGAAGGCTGGACAGGCTAAGAAGAAGAAAGATTACAAA
GACGATGACGATAAGGGATCCGGCGCAACAAACTTCTCTCTGCTGAAACAAGCCGGAGATGTCGAAGAGA
ATCCTGGACCGACCGAGTACAAGCCCACGGTGCGCCTCGCCACCCGCGACGACGTCCCCAGGGCCGTACG
CACCCTCGCCGCCGCGTTCGCCGACTACCCCGCCACGCGCCACACCGTCGATCCGGACCGCCACATCGAG
CGGGTCACCGAGCTGCAAGAACTCTTCCTCACGCGCGTCGGGCTCGACATCGGCAAGGTGTGGGTCGCGG
ACGACGGCGCCGCGGTGGCGGTCTGGACCACGCCGGAGAGCGTCGAAGCGGGGGCGGTGTTCGCCGAGAT
CGGCCCGCGCATGGCCGAGTTGAGCGGTTCCCGGCTGGCCGCGCAGCAACAGATGGAAGGCCTCCTGGCG
CCGCACCGGCCCAAGGAGCCCGCGTGGTTCCTGGCCACCGTCGGAGTCTCGCCCGACCACCAGGGCAAGG
GTCTGGGCAGCGCCGTCGTGCTCCCCGGAGTGGAGGCGGCCGAGCGCGCCGGGGTGCCCGCCTTCCTGGA
GACCTCCGCGCCCCGCAACCTCCCCTTCTACGAGCGGCTCGGCTTCACCGTCACCGCCGACGTCGAGGTG
CCCGAAGGACCGCGCACCTGGTGCATGACCCGCAAGCCCGGTGCCTGAACGCGTTAAGTCGACAATCAAC
CTCTGGATTACAAAATTTGTGAAAGATTGACTGGTATTCTTAACTATGTTGCTCCTTTTACGCTATGTGG
ATACGCTGCTTTAATGCCTTTGTATCATGCTATTGCTTCCCGTATGGCTTTCATTTTCTCCTCCTTGTAT
AAATCCTGGTTGCTGTCTCTTTATGAGGAGTTGTGGCCCGTTGTCAGGCAACGTGGCGTGGTGTGCACTG
TGTTTGCTGACGCAACCCCCACTGGTTGGGGCATTGCCACCACCTGTCAGCTCCTTTCCGGGACTTTCGC
TTTCCCCCTCCCTATTGCCACGGCGGAACTCATCGCCGCCTGCCTTGCCCGCTGCTGGACAGGGGCTCGG
CTGTTGGGCACTGACAATTCCGTGGTGTTGTCGGGGAAATCATCGTCCTTTCCTTGGCTGCTCGCCTGTG
TTGCCACCTGGATTCTGCGCGGGACGTCCTTCTGCTACGTCCCTTCGGCCCTCAATCCAGCGGACCTTCC
TTCCCGCGGCCTGCTGCCGGCTCTGCGGCCTCTTCCGCGTCTTCGCCTTCGCCCTCAGACGAGTCGGATC
TCCCTTTGGGCCGCCTCCCCGCGTCGACTTTAAGACCAATGACTTACAAGGCAGCTGTAGATCTTAGCCA
CTTTTTAAAAGAAAAGGGGGGACTGGAAGGGCTAATTCACTCCCAACGAAGACAAGATCTGCTTTTTGCT
TGTACTGGGTCTCTCTGGTTAGACCAGATCTGAGCCTGGGAGCTCTCTGGCTAACTAGGGAACCCACTGC
TTAAGCCTCAATAAAGCTTGCCTTGAGTGCTTCAAGTAGTGTGTGCCCGTCTGTTGTGTGACTCTGGTAA
CTAGAGATCCCTCAGACCCTTTTAGTCAGTGTGGAAAATCTCTAGCAGGGCCCGTTTAAACCCGCTGATC
AGCCTCGACTGTGCCTTCTAGTTGCCAGCCATCTGTTGTTTGCCCCTCCCCCGTGCCTTCCTTGACCCTG
GAAGGTGCCACTCCCACTGTCCTTTCCTAATAAAATGAGGAAATTGCATCGCATTGTCTGAGTAGGTGTC
ATTCTATTCTGGGGGGTGGGGTGGGGCAGGACAGCAAGGGGGAGGATTGGGAAGACAATAGCAGGCATGC
TGGGGATGCGGTGGGCTCTATGGCTTCTGAGGCGGAAAGAACCAGCTGGGGCTCTAGGGGGTATCCCC
[124 nt withheld, positions 9309-9432]
C
[91 nt withheld, positions 9434-9524]
A
[49 nt withheld, positions 9526-9574]
CCTTTGACGTTGGAGTCCACGTTCTTT
[37 nt withheld, positions 9602-9638]
ACCCTATCTCGGTCTATTCTTTTGATTTATAAGGGATTTTGCCGATTTCGGCCTATTGGTTAAAAAATGA
GCTGATTTAACAAAAATTTAACGCGAATTAATTCTGTGGAATGTGTGTCAGTTAGGGTGTGGAAAGTCCC
CAGGCTCCCCAGCAGGCAGAAGTATGCAAAGCATGCATCTCAATTAGTCAGCAACCAGGTGTGGAAAGTC
CCCAGGCTCCCCAGCAGGCAGAAGTATGCAAAGCATGCATCTCAATTAGTCAGCAACCATAGTCCCGCCC
CTAACTCCGCCCATCCCGCCCCTAACTCCGCCCAGTTCCGCCCATTCTCCGCCCCATGGCTGACTAATTT
TTTTTATTTATGCAGAGGCCGAGGCCGCCTCTGCCTCTGAGCTATTCCAGAAGTAGTGAGGAGGCTTTTT
TGGAGGCCTAGGCTTTTGCAAAAAGCTCCCGGGAGCTTGTATATCCATTTTCGGATCTGATCAGCACGTG
TTGACAATTAATCATCGGCATAGTATATCGGCATAGTATAATACGACAAGGTGAGGAACTAAACCATGGC
CAAGTTGACCAGTGCCGTTCCGGTGCTCACCGCGCGCGACGTCGCCGGAGCGGTCGAGTTCTGGACCGAC
CGGCTCGGGTTCTCCCGGGACTTCGTGGAGGACGACTTCGCCGGTGTGGTCCGGGACGACGTGACCCTGT
TCATCAGCGCGGTCCAGGACCAGGTGGTGCCGGACAACACCCTGGCCTGGGTGTGGGTGCGCGGCCTGGA
CGAGCTGTACGCCGAGTGGTCGGAGGTCGTGTCCACGAACTTCCGGGACGCCTCCGGGCCGGCCATGACC
GAGATCGGCGAGCAGCCGTGGGGGCGGGAGTTCGCCCTGCGCGACCCGGCCGGCAACTGCGTGCACTTCG
TGGCCGAGGAGCAGGACTGACACGTGCTACGAGATTTCGATTCCACCGCCGCCTTCTATGAAAGGTTGGG
CTTCGGAATCGTTTTCCGGGACGCCGGCTGGATGATCCTCCAGCGCGGGGATCTCATGCTGGAGTTCTTC
GCCCACCCCAACTTGTTTATTGCAGCTTATAATGGTTACAAATAAAGCAATAGCATCACAAATTTCACAA
ATAAAGCATTTTTTTCACTGCATTCTAGTTGTGGTTTGTCCAAACTCATCAATGTATCTTATCATGTCTG
TATACCGTCGACCTCTAGCTAGAGCTTGGCGTAATCATGGTCATAGCTGTTTCCTGTGTGAAATTGTTAT
CCGCTCACAATTCCACACAACATACGAGCCGGAAGCATAAAGTGTAAAGCCTGGGGTGCCTAATGAGTGA
GCTAACTCACATTAATTGCGTTGCGCTCACTGCCCGCTTTCCAGTCGGGAAACCTGTCGTGCCAGCTGCA
TTAATGAATCGGCCAACGCGCGGGGAGAGGCGGTTTGCGTATTGGGCGCTCTTCCGCTTCCTCGCTCACT
GACTCGCTGCGCTCGGTCGTTCGGCTGCGGCGAGCGGTATCAGCTCACTCAAAGGCGGTAATACGGTTAT
CCACAGAATCAGGGGATAACGCAGGAAAGAACATGTGAGCAAAAGGCCAGCAAAAGGCCAGGAACCGTAA
AAAGGCCGCGTTGCTGGCGTTTTTCCATAGGCTCCGCCCCCCTGACGAGCATCACAAAAATCGACGCTCA
AGTCAGAGGTGGCGAAACCCGACAGGACTATAAAGATACCAGGCGTTTCCCCCTGGAAGCTCCCTCGTGC
GCTCTCCTGTTCCGACCCTGCCGCTTACCGGATACCTGTCCGCCTTTCTCCCTTCGGGAAGCGTGGCGCT
TTCTCATAGCTCACGCTGTAGGTATCTCAGTTCGGTGTAGGTCGTTCGCTCCAAGCTGGGCTGTGTGCAC
GAACCCCCCGTTCAGCCCGACCGCTGCGCCTTATCCGGTAACTATCGTCTTGAGTCCAACCCGGTAAGAC
ACGACTTATCGCCACTGGCAGCAGCCACTGGTAACAGGATTAGCAGAGCGAGGTATGTAGGCGGTGCTAC
AGAGTTCTTGAAGTGGTGGCCTAACTACGGCTACACTAGAAGAACAGTATTTGGTATCTGCGCTCTGCTG
AAGCCAGTTACCTTCGGAAAAAGAGTTGGTAGCTCTTGATCCGGCAAACAAACCACCGCTGGTAGCGGTG
GTTTTTTTGTTTGCAAGCAGCAGATTACGCGCAGAAAAAAAGGATCTCAAGAAGATCCTTTGATCTTTTC
TACGGGGTCTGACGCTCAGTGGAACGAAAACTCACGTTAAGGGATTTTGGTCATGAGATTATCAAAAAGG
ATCTTCACCTAGATCCTTTTAAATTAAAAATGAAGTTTTAAATCAATCTAAAGTATATATGAGTAAACTT
GGTCTGACAGTTACCAATGCTTAATCAGTGAGGCACCTATCTCAGCGATCTGTCTATTTCGTTCATCCAT
AGTTGCCTGACTCCCCGTCGTGTAGATAACTACGATACGGGAGGGCTTACCATCTGGCCCCAGTGCTGCA
ATGATACCGCGAGACCCACGCTCACCGGCTCCAGATTTATCAGCAATAAACCAGCCAGCCGGAAGGGCCG
AGCGCAGAAGTGGTCCTGCAACTTTATCCGCCTCCATCCAGTCTATTAATTGTTGCCGGGAAGCTAGAGT
AAGTAGTTCGCCAGTTAATAGTTTGCGCAACGTTGTTGCCATTGCTACAGGCATCGTGGTGTCACGCTCG
TCGTTTGGTATGGCTTCATTCAGCTCCGGTTCCCAACGATCAAGGCGAGTTACATGATCCCCCATGTTGT
GCAAAAAAGCGGTTAGCTCCTTCGGTCCTCCGATCGTTGTCAGAAGTAAGTTGGCCGCAGTGTTATCACT
CATGGTTATGGCAGCACTGCATAATTCTCTTACTGTCATGCCATCCGTAAGATGCTTTTCTGTGACTGGT
GAGTACTCAACCAAGTCATTCTGAGAATAGTGTATGCGGCGACCGAGTTGCTCTTGCCCGGCGTCAATAC
GGGATAATACCGCGCCACATAGCAGAACTTTAAAAGTGCTCATCATTGGAAAACGTTCTTCGGGGCGAAA
ACTCTCAAGGATCTTACCGCTGTTGAGATCCAGTTCGATGTAACCCACTCGTGCACCCAACTGATCTTCA
GCATCTTTTACTTTCACCAGCGTTTCTGGGTGAGCAAAAACAGGAAGGCAAAATGCCGCAAAAAAGGGAA
TAAGGGCGACACGGAAATGTTGAATACTCATACTCTTCCTTTTTCAATATTATTGAAGCATTTATCAGGG
TTATTGTCTCATGAGCGGATACATATTTGAATGTATTTAGAAAAATAAACAAATAGGGGTTCCGCGCACA
TTTCCCCGAAAAGTGCCACCTGAC
